>Addgene plasmid #127010 | pJUMP18-B0032_R | depositor full sequence | sequence record 243426 | pJUMP18-B0032_R sequence 2662 bps
TTAATTAAGGAGTTTTGCAGGTGCACCTGCTTTTCGCTGAATTCGCGGCCGCTTCTAGAGGGTCTGCGAT
GTTTGGTCTCTTACTAGAGTCACACAGGAAAGTACTAAATGTGAGACCTTTCATCGCGACCTACTAGTAG
CGGCCGCTGCAGGGAGTTGTCTTCGAAGACTTCGCTCTAGTCTTGGACTCCTGTTGATAGATCCAGTAAT
GACCTCAGAACTCCATCTGGATTTGTTCAGAACGCTCGGTTGCCGCCGGGCGTTTTTTATTGGTGAGAAT
CCAGGGGTCCCCAATAATTACGATTTAAATTAGTAGCCCGCCTAATGAGCGGGCTTTTTTTTAATTCCCC
TATTTGTTTATTTTTCTAAATACATTCAAATATGTATCCGCTCATGAGACAATAACCCTGATAAATGCTT
CAATAATATTGAAAAAGGAAGAGTATGAGCATTCAGCATTTTCGTGTGGCGCTGATTCCGTTTTTTGCGG
CGTTTTGCCTGCCGGTGTTTGCGCATCCGGAAACCCTGGTGAAAGTGAAAGATGCGGAAGATCAACTGGG
TGCGCGCGTGGGCTATATTGAACTGGATCTGAACAGCGGCAAAATTCTGGAATCTTTTCGTCCGGAAGAA
CGTTTTCCGATGATGAGCACCTTTAAAGTGCTGCTGTGCGGTGCGGTTCTGAGCCGTGTGGATGCGGGCC
AGGAACAACTGGGCCGTCGTATTCATTATAGCCAGAACGATCTGGTGGAATATAGCCCGGTGACCGAAAA
ACATCTGACCGATGGCATGACCGTGCGTGAACTGTGCAGCGCGGCGATTACCATGAGCGATAACACCGCG
GCGAACCTGCTGCTGACGACCATTGGCGGTCCGAAAGAACTGACCGCGTTTCTGCATAACATGGGCGATC
ATGTGACCCGTCTGGATCGTTGGGAACCGGAACTGAACGAAGCGATTCCGAACGATGAACGTGATACCAC
CATGCCGGCAGCAATGGCGACCACCCTGCGTAAACTGCTGACGGGTGAGCTGCTGACCCTGGCAAGCCGC
CAGCAACTGATTGATTGGATGGAAGCGGATAAAGTGGCGGGTCCGCTGCTGCGTAGCGCGCTGCCGGCTG
GCTGGTTTATTGCGGATAAAAGCGGTGCGGGCGAACGTGGCAGCCGTGGCATTATTGCGGCGCTGGGCCC
GGATGGTAAACCGAGCCGTATTGTGGTGATTTATACCACCGGCAGCCAGGCGACGATGGATGAACGTAAC
CGTCAGATTGCGGAAATTGGCGCGAGCCTGATTAAACATTGGTAAACCGATACAATTAAAGGCTCCTTTT
GGAGCCTTTTTTTTTGGACGACCCTTGTCCTTTTCCGCTGCATAACCCTGCTTCGGGGTCATTATAGCGA
TTTTTTCGGTATATCCATCCTTTTTCGCACGATATACAGGATTTTGCCAAAGGGTTCGTGTAGACTTTCC
TTGGTGTATCCAACGGCGTCAGCCGGGCAGGATAGGTGAAGTAGGCCCACCCGCGAGCGGGTGTTCCTTC
TTCACTGTCCCTTATTCGCACCTGGCGGTGCTCAACGGGAATCCTGCTCTGCGAGGCTGGCCGTAGGCCG
GCCCCGTAGAAAAGATCAAAGGATCTTCTTGAGATCCTTTTTTTCTGCGCGTAATCTGCTGCTTGCAAAC
AAAAAAACCACCGCTACCAGCGGTGGTTTGTTTGCCGGATCAAGAGCTACCAACTCTTTTTCCGAAGGTA
ACTGGCTTCAGCAGAGCGCAGATACCAAATACTGTTCTTCTAGTGTAGCCGTAGTTAGGCCACCACTTCA
AGAACTCTGTAGCACCGCCTACATACCTCGCTCTGCTAATCCTGTTACCAGTGGCTGCTGCCAGTGGCGA
TAAGTCGTGTCTTACCGGGTTGGACTCAAGACGATAGTTACCGGATAAGGCGCAGCGGTCGGGCTGAACG
GGGGGTTCGTGCACACAGCCCAGCTTGGAGCGAACGACCTACACCGAACTGAGATACCTACAGCGTGAGC
TTTGAGAAAGCGCCACGCTTCCCGAAGGGAGAAAGGCGGACAGGTATCCGGTAAGCGGCAGGGTCGGAAC
AGGAGAGCGCACGAGGGAGCTTCCAGGGGGAAACGCCTGGTATCTTTATAGTCCTGTCGGGTTTCGCCAC
CTCTGACTTGAGCGTCGATTTTTGTGATGCTCGTCAGGGGGGCGGAGCCTATGGAAAAACGCCAGCAACG
CGGCCTTTTTACGGTTCCTGGCCTTTTGCTGGCCTTTTGCTCACATGTTCTTTCCTGCGTTATCCCCTGA
TTCTGTGGATAACCGTATTACCGCCTTTGAGTGAGCTGATACCGCTCGCCGCAGCCGAACGACCGAGCGC
AGCGAGTCAGTGAGCGAGGAAGCGGAAGAGCGCCCAATACGCAAACCGCCTCTCCCCGCGCGTTGGCCGA
TTCATTAATGCAGCTGGCACGACAGGTTTCCCGACTGGAAAGCGGGCAGTGAGCGCAACGCAATTAATGT
GAGTTAGCTCACTCATTAGGCAGGCGCGCCCAGCTGTCTAGGGCGGCGGATTTGTCCTACTCAGGAGAGC
GTTCACCGACAAACAACAGATAAAACGAAAGGCCCAGTCTTTCGACTGAGCCTTTCGTTTTATTTGATGC
CT
Features (pLannotate 1.2.2; 11 found; start..end, strand, type, name):
     39..60      +  misc_feature   BioBrick prefix: BioBrick prefix for parts that do not start with "ATG"
    132..152     +  misc_feature   BioBrick suffix: universal suffix for all parts
    186..280     +  terminator     lambda t0 terminator: transcription terminator from phage lambda
    353..444     +  promoter       AmpR promoter: bla
    445..1302    +  CDS            bla: BLAT_ECOLX - Experimental evidence at protein level: Swiss-Prot protein existence level 1. TEM-type are the most prevalent beta-lactamases in enterobacteria; they hydrolyze the beta-lactam bond in susceptible beta-lactam antibiotics, thus conferring resistance to penicillins and cephalosporins. TEM-3 and TEM-4 are capable of hydrolyzing cefotaxime and ceftazidime. TEM-5 is capable of hydrolyzing ceftazidime. TEM-6 is capable of hydrolyzing ceftazidime and aztreonam. TEM-8/CAZ-2, TEM- 16/CAZ-7 and TEM-24/CAZ-6 are markedly active against ceftazidime. IRT- 4 shows resistance to beta-lactamase in
   1309..1348    +  terminator     fd terminator: central terminator from bacteriophage fd (Otsuka and Kunisawa, 1982)
   1495..1603    +  oriT           oriT: incP origin of transfer
   1639..2227    +  rep_origin     ori: high-copy-number ColE1/pMB1/pBR322/pUC origin of replication
   2410..2502    +  CDS            lacI (fragment): lac repressor; lacI; The lac repressor binds to the lac operator to inhibit transcription in E. coli. This inhibition can be relieved by adding lactose or isopropyl-β-D-thiogalactopyranoside (IPTG).
   2515..2536    +  protein_bind   CAP binding site: CAP binding activates transcription in the presence of cAMP. E. coli catabolite activator protein
   2570..2656    -  terminator     rrnB T1 terminator: Escherichia coli rrnB; transcription terminator T1 from the E. coli rrnB gene
