>Addgene plasmid #127010 | pJUMP18-B0032_R | addgene full sequence | sequence record 248259 | Addgene NGS Result
TTAATTAAGGAGTTTTGCAGGTGCACCTGCTTTTCGCTGAATTCGCGGCCGCTTCTAGAGGGTCTGCGAT
GTTTGGTCTCTTACTAGAGTCACACAGGAAAGTACTAAATGTGAGACCTTTCATCGCGACCTACTAGTAG
CGGCCGCTGCAGGGAGTTGTCTTCGAAGACTTCGCTCTAGTCTTGGACTCCTGTTGATAGATCCAGTAAT
GACCTCAGAACTCCATCTGGATTTGTTCAGAACGCTCGGTTGCCGCCGGGCGTTTTTTATTGGTGAGAAT
CCAGGGGTCCCCAATAATTACGATTTAAATTAGTAGCCCGCCTAATGAGCGGGCTTTTTTTTAATTCCCC
TATTTGTTTATTTTTCTAAATACATTCAAATATGTATCCGCTCATGAGACAATAACCCTGATAAATGCTT
CAATAATATTGAAAAAGGAAGAGTATGAGCATTCAGCATTTTCGTGTGGCGCTGATTCCGTTTTTTGCGG
CGTTTTGCCTGCCGGTGTTTGCGCATCCGGAAACCCTGGTGAAAGTGAAAGATGCGGAAGATCAACTGGG
TGCGCGCGTGGGCTATATTGAACTGGATCTGAACAGCGGCAAAATTCTGGAATCTTTTCGTCCGGAAGAA
CGTTTTCCGATGATGAGCACCTTTAAAGTGCTGCTGTGCGGTGCGGTTCTGAGCCGTGTGGATGCGGGCC
AGGAACAACTGGGCCGTCGTATTCATTATAGCCAGAACGATCTGGTGGAATATAGCCCGGTGACCGAAAA
ACATCTGACCGATGGCATGACCGTGCGTGAACTGTGCAGCGCGGCGATTACCATGAGCGATAACACCGCG
GCGAACCTGCTGCTGACGACCATTGGCGGTCCGAAAGAACTGACCGCGTTTCTGCATAACATGGGCGATC
ATGTGACCCGTCTGGATCGTTGGGAACCGGAACTGAACGAAGCGATTCCGAACGATGAACGTGATACCAC
CATGCCGGCAGCAATGGCGACCACCCTGCGTAAACTGCTGACGGGTGAGCTGCTGACCCTGGCAAGCCGC
CAGCAACTGATTGATTGGATGGAAGCGGATAAAGTGGCGGGTCCGCTGCTGCGTAGCGCGCTGCCGGCTG
GCTGGTTTATTGCGGATAAAAGCGGTGCGGGCGAACGTGGCAGCCGTGGCATTATTGCGGCGCTGGGCCC
GGATGGTAAACCGAGCCGTATTGTGGTGATTTATACCACCGGCAGCCAGGCGACGATGGATGAACGTAAC
CGTCAGATTGCGGAAATTGGCGCGAGCCTGATTAAACATTGGTAAACCGATACAATTAAAGGCTCCTTTT
GGAGCCTTTTTTTTTGGACGACCCTTGTCCTTTTCCGCTGCATAACCCTGCTTCGGGGTCATTATAGCGA
TTTTTTCGGTATATCCATCCTTTTTCGCACGATATACAGGATTTTGCCAAAGGGTTCGTGTAGACTTTCC
TTGGTGTATCCAACGGCGTCAGCCGGGCAGGATAGGTGAAGTAGGCCCACCCGCGAGCGGGTGTTCCTTC
TTCACTGTCCCTTATTCGCACCTGGCGGTGCTCAACGGGAATCCTGCTCTGCGAGGCTGGCCGTAGGCCG
GCCCCGTAGAAAAGATCAAAGGATCTTCTTGAGATCCTTTTTTTCTGCGCGTAATCTGCTGCTTGCAAAC
AAAAAAACCACCGCTACCAGCGGTGGTTTGTTTGCCGGATCAAGAGCTACCAACTCTTTTTCCGAAGGTA
ACTGGCTTCAGCAGAGCGCAGATACCAAATACTGTTCTTCTAGTGTAGCCGTAGTTAGGCCACCACTTCA
AGAACTCTGTAGCACCGCCTACATACCTCGCTCTGCTAATCCTGTTACCAGTGGCTGCTGCCAGTGGCGA
TAAGTCGTGTCTTACCGGGTTGGACTCAAGACGATAGTTACCGGATAAGGCGCAGCGGTCGGGCTGAACG
GGGGGTTCGTGCACACAGCCCAGCTTGGAGCGAACGACCTACACCGAACTGAGATACCTACAGCGTGAGC
TATGAGAAAGCGCCACGCTTCCCGAAGGGAGAAAGGCGGACAGGTATCCGGTAAGCGGCAGGGTCGGAAC
AGGAGAGCGCACGAGGGAGCTTCCAGGGGGAAACGCCTGGTATCTTTATAGTCCTGTCGGGTTTCGCCAC
CTCTGACTTGAGCGTCGATTTTTGTGATGCTCGTCAGGGGGGCGGAGCCTATGGAAAAACGCCAGCAACG
CGGCCTTTTTACGGTTCCTGGCCTTTTGCTGGCCTTTTGCTCACATGTTCTTTCCTGCGTTATCCCCTGA
TTCTGTGGATAACCGTATTACCGCCTTTGAGTGAGCTGATACCGCTCGCCGCAGCCGAACGACCGAGCGC
AGCGAGTCAGTGAGCGAGGAAGCGGAAGAGCGCCCAATACGCAAACCGCCTCTCCCCGCGCGTTGGCCGA
TTCATTAATGCAGCTGGCACGACAGGTTTCCCGACTGGAAAGCGGGCAGTGAGCGCAACGCAATTAATGT
GAGTTAGCTCACTCATTAGGCAGGCGCGCCCAGCTGTCTAGGGCGGCGGATTTGTCCTACTCAGGAGAGC
GTTCACCGACAAACAACAGATAAAACGAAAGGCCCAGTCTTTCGACTGAGCCTTTCGTTTTATTTGATGC
CT
Features (pLannotate 1.2.2; 11 found; start..end, strand, type, name):
     39..60      +  misc_feature   BioBrick prefix: BioBrick prefix for parts that do not start with "ATG"
    132..152     +  misc_feature   BioBrick suffix: universal suffix for all parts
    186..280     +  terminator     lambda t0 terminator: transcription terminator from phage lambda
    353..444     +  promoter       AmpR promoter: bla
    445..1302    +  CDS            bla: BLAT_ECOLX - Experimental evidence at protein level: Swiss-Prot protein existence level 1. TEM-type are the most prevalent beta-lactamases in enterobacteria; they hydrolyze the beta-lactam bond in susceptible beta-lactam antibiotics, thus conferring resistance to penicillins and cephalosporins. TEM-3 and TEM-4 are capable of hydrolyzing cefotaxime and ceftazidime. TEM-5 is capable of hydrolyzing ceftazidime. TEM-6 is capable of hydrolyzing ceftazidime and aztreonam. TEM-8/CAZ-2, TEM- 16/CAZ-7 and TEM-24/CAZ-6 are markedly active against ceftazidime. IRT- 4 shows resistance to beta-lactamase in
   1309..1348    +  terminator     fd terminator: central terminator from bacteriophage fd (Otsuka and Kunisawa, 1982)
   1495..1603    +  oriT           oriT: incP origin of transfer
   1639..2227    +  rep_origin     ori: high-copy-number ColE1/pMB1/pBR322/pUC origin of replication
   2410..2502    +  CDS            lacI (fragment): lac repressor; lacI; The lac repressor binds to the lac operator to inhibit transcription in E. coli. This inhibition can be relieved by adding lactose or isopropyl-β-D-thiogalactopyranoside (IPTG).
   2515..2536    +  protein_bind   CAP binding site: CAP binding activates transcription in the presence of cAMP. E. coli catabolite activator protein
   2570..2656    -  terminator     rrnB T1 terminator: Escherichia coli rrnB; transcription terminator T1 from the E. coli rrnB gene
