[The description below was written by a language model from this plasmid's Addgene catalogue record and pLannotate feature annotations shown in this document.]
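Description:
pJUMP18-B0032_R is a small (about 2.7 kb) basic-part storage plasmid from the Joint Universal Modular Plasmids (JUMP) synthetic biology platform, built on the pJUMP18-Uac backbone, which derives from the SEVA vector architecture. It is propagated in E. coli at high copy from a ColE1/pUC-type origin and selected with ampicillin through a TEM-type beta-lactamase gene driven by its own promoter and followed by the phage fd terminator. An incP origin of transfer lies between the marker and the replication origin, so the plasmid could be mobilised by conjugation if transfer functions are supplied in trans.

The payload is a single synthetic regulatory part, B0032m, a ribosome binding site stored in the "R" (RBS) position of the modular assembly scheme. The depositor notes that it was sub-domesticated from the CIDAR MoClo toolkit. pLannotate did not annotate the RBS itself. The only cargo-region features are a BioBrick prefix and suffix lying a short distance apart, and the part presumably sits between them. This cargo region is insulated by transcription terminators, with lambda t0 downstream and rrnB T1 on the other side, as is typical of SEVA-style designs. A short lacI fragment and a CAP binding site are also annotated just upstream. They are probably remnants of a lac-derived element in the backbone, although the record does not explain them. The cloning sites are listed as unknown.

The plasmid carries no promoter-driven gene of interest. It serves as a source of a defined RBS to be combined with promoter, coding sequence and terminator parts when assembling bacterial transcription units in the JUMP system.
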