Addgene plasmid #127010: pJUMP18-B0032_R
Purpose: Basic Part R- RBS; B0032m Ribosome Binding Site.
Depositing lab: Chris French. Depositing organization: University of Edinburgh. Publication: Joint universal modular plasmids (JUMP): a flexible vector platform for synthetic biology. Valenzuela-Ortega M, French C. Synth Biol (Oxf). 2021 Feb 2;6(1):ysab003. doi: 10.1093/synbio/ysab003. eCollection 2021. PubMed 33623824.
Backbone
  Vector backbone: pJUMP18-Uac
  Backbone manufacturer: Backbone derived from SEVA.
  Vector type: Bacterial Expression, Synthetic Biology
Growth in bacteria
  Bacterial resistance: Ampicillin, 100 μg/mL
  Growth temperature: 37°C
  Growth strain: JM109
  Copy number: High Copy
Gene/Insert
  Gene/Insert name: Part B0032m_R
  Species: Synthetic
  Mutation: None
  Cloning method: Restriction Enzyme; 5′ cloning site Unknown (unknown if destroyed)
Terms and licenses: Academic/Nonprofit Terms; Industry Terms: Not Available to Industry
Depositor comments: Part sub-domesticated from CIDAR MoClo toolkit (PMID: 26479688) Please visit https://www.biorxiv.org/content/10.1101/799585v1 for bioRxiv preprint.
How to cite: pJUMP18-B0032_R was a gift from Chris French (Addgene plasmid # 127010 ; http://n2t.net/addgene:127010 ; RRID:Addgene_127010)
